>Addgene plasmid #42244 | Zebrafish-gRNA-0004 | depositor partial sequence | sequence record 57084 | T7 promoter + target site + gRNA + DraI site
TAATACGACTCACTATAGGAGCGAGCGGAGCGGTACAGTTTTAGAGCTAGAAATAGCAAGTTAAAATAAG
GCTAGTCCGTTATCAACTTGAAAAAGTGGCACCGAGTCGGTGCTTTTAAA
