>Addgene plasmid #42244 | Zebrafish-gRNA-0004 | addgene partial sequence | sequence record 57631 | M13-F20 5'-TGTAAAACGACGGCCAGT-3'
AGGTGAGCCAGTGAGTTGATTGCAGTCCAGTTACGCTGGAGTCTGAGGCTCGTCCTGAATGATATGCGAC
CGCCGGAGGGTTGCGTTTGAGACGGGCGACAGATCCAGTCGCGCTGCTCTCGTCGATCCAAGCTTTTTAA
AAGCACCGACTCGGTGCCACTTTTTCAAGTTGATAACGGACTAGCCTTATTTTAACTTGCTATTTCTAGC
TCTAAAACTGTACCGCTCCGCTCGCTCCTATAGTGAGTCGTATTAGCTAGCGGTGCGAGCGGATCGAGCA
GTGTCGATCACTACTGGACCGCGAGCTGTGCTGCGACCCGTGATCTTACGGCATTATACGTATGATCGGT
CCACGATCAGCTAGATTATCTAGTCAGCTTGATGTCATAGCTGTTTCCTGAGGCTCAATACTGACCATTT
AAATCATACCTGACCTCCATAGCAGAAAGTCAAAAGCCTCCGACCGGAGGCTTTTGACTTGATCGGCACG
TAAGAGGTTCCAACTTTCACCATAATGAAATAAGATCACTACCGGGCGTATTTTTTGAGTTATCGAGATT
TTCAGGAGCTAAGGAAGCTAAAATGAGCCATATTCAACGGGAAACGTCTTGCTTGAAGCCGCGATTAAAT
TCCAACATGGATGCTGATTTATATGGGTATAAATGGGCTCGCGATAATGTCGGGCAATCAGGTGCGACAA
TCTATCGATTGTATGGGAAGCCCGATGCGCCAGAGTTGTTTCTGAAACATGGCAAAGGTAGCGTTGCCAA
TGATGTTACAGATGAGATGGTCAGGCTAAACTGGCTGACGGAATTTATGCCTCTTCCGACCATCAAGCA
