[The description below was written by a language model from this plasmid's Addgene catalogue record.]
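Description:
Zebrafish-gRNA-0004 (also recorded as DR302) is a small CRISPR guide RNA plasmid built on the DR274 backbone, a vector of about 2.1 kb designed for producing customised single guide RNAs. It is propagated in E. coli under kanamycin selection. The record gives no copy number and does not name the origin of replication. No feature table is supplied, so the layout of backbone elements beyond what the catalogue fields state cannot be described here.

The payload is a 20 bp targeting sequence corresponding to site #2 in the zebrafish (Danio rerio) gene fh. It sits directly downstream of a T7 promoter and is fused to the standard guide RNA scaffold, as shown by the depositor's guide RNA annotation. This arrangement places the whole chimeric guide, consisting of the target-specific spacer followed by the Cas9-binding scaffold, under the control of a bacteriophage promoter rather than a eukaryotic one. The plasmid therefore serves as a template for in vitro transcription with T7 RNA polymerase and does not drive guide expression inside cells. Although it is catalogued as a "zebrafish expression" vector, it carries no Cas9 coding sequence according to the record, so the nuclease must be supplied separately.

The associated publication concerns efficient genome editing in zebrafish with a CRISPR-Cas system. In that context, the construct is one of a series of ready-made guides for directing Cas9 to endogenous zebrafish loci, here a second site in fh, to introduce targeted mutations. An M13 forward primer site is noted for verifying the insert by sequencing.
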