Addgene plasmid #42244: Zebrafish-gRNA-0004
Purpose: gRNA targeted to zebrafish gene fh [site #2]
Depositing lab: Keith Joung. Depositing organization: Massachusetts General Hospital. Publication: Efficient genome editing in zebrafish using a CRISPR-Cas system. Hwang WY, Fu Y, Reyon D, Maeder ML, Tsai SQ, Sander JD, Peterson RT, Yeh JR, Joung JK. Nat Biotechnol. 2013 Jan 29. doi: 10.1038/nbt.2501. PubMed 23360964.
Backbone
  Vector backbone: DR274
  Backbone manufacturer: Joung lab (Addgene plasmid# 42250)
  Backbone size w/o insert (bp): 2147
  Vector type: CRISPR ; zebrafish expression
Growth in bacteria
  Bacterial resistance: Kanamycin, 50 μg/mL
  Growth temperature: 37°C
  Growth strain: XL1 Blue
  Copy number: Unknown
Gene/Insert
  Gene/Insert name: gRNA-fh site #2 (alt name: DR302)
  Species: D. rerio (zebrafish)
  Insert size (bp): 20
  Entrez Gene: fh (a.k.a. Fh1, im:7152785, ns:zf-e152, zf-e152, zgc:66253, zgc:77498)
  Promoter: T7
  Cloning method: Unknown
  Sequencing primers: 5′ M13 forward
Terms and licenses: Academic/Nonprofit Terms; Industry Terms: Not Available to Industry
Depositor comments: Target site: GGAGCGAGCGGAGCGGTACA Guide RNA sequence: TAATACGACTCACTATAGGAGCGAGCGGAGCGGTACAGTTTTAGAGCTAGAAATAGCAAGT TAAAATAAGGCTAGTCCGTTATCAACTTGAAAAAGTGGCACCGAGTCGGTGCTTTTAAA
How to cite: Zebrafish-gRNA-0004 was a gift from Keith Joung (Addgene plasmid # 42244 ; http://n2t.net/addgene:42244 ; RRID:Addgene_42244)
